>Addgene plasmid #126827 | Pm_MSP7.1-Cd4-bio-His | addgene full sequence | sequence record 245748 | Addgene NGS Result
GACATTGATTATTGACTAGTTATTAATAGTAATCAATTACGGGGTCATTAGTTCATAGCCCATATATGGA
GTTCCGCGTTACATAACTTACGGTAAATGGCCCGCCTGGCTGACCGCCCAACGACCCCCGCCCATTGACG
TCAATAATGACGTATGTTCCCATAGTAACGCCAATAGGGACTTTCCATTGACGTCAATGGGTGGAGTATT
TACGGTAAACTGCCCACTTGGCAGTACATCAAGTGTATCATATGCCAAGTCCGCCCCCTATTGACGTCAA
TGACGGTAAATGGCCCGCCTGGCATTATGCCCAGTACATGACCTTACGGGACTTTCCTACTTGGCAGTAC
ATCTACGTATTAGTCATCGCTATTACCATGGTGATGCGGTTTTGGCAGTACACCAATGGGCGTGGATAGC
GGTTTGACTCACGGGGATTTCCAAGTCTCCACCCCATTGACGTCAATGGGAGTTTGTTTTGGCACCAAAA
TCAACGGGACTTTCCAAAATGTCGTAATAACCCCGCCCCGTTGACGCAAATGGGCGGTAGGCGTGTACGG
TGGGAGGTCTATATAAGCAGAGCTCGTTTAGTGAACCGTCAGATCCTCACTCTCTTCCGCATCGCTGTCT
GCGAGGGCCAGCTGTTGGGCTCGCGGTTGAGGACAAACTCTTCGCGGTCTTTCCAGTACTCTTGGATCGG
AAACCCGTCGGCCTCCGAACGGTACTCCGCCACCGAGGGACCTGAGCGAGTCCGCATCGACCGGATCGGA
AAACCTCTCGAGAAAGGCGTCTAACCAGTCACAGTCGCAAGGTAGGCTGAGCACCGTGGCGGGCGGCAGC
GGGTGGCGGTCGGGGTTGTTTCTGGCGGAGGTGCTGCTGATGATGTAATTAAAGTAGGCGGTCTTGAGAC
GGCGGATGGTCGAGGTGAGGTGTGGCAGGCTTGAGATCCAGCTGTTGGGGTGAGTACTCCCTCTCAAAAG
CGGGCATTACTTCTGCGCTAAGATTGTCAGTTTCCAAAAACGAGGAGGATTTGATATTCACCTGGCCCGA
TCTGGCCATACACTTGAGTGACAATGACATCCACTTTGCCTTTCTCTCCACAGGTGTCCACTCCCAGGTC
CAAGTTTGCCACCATGGAGTTTCAGACCCAGGTACTCATGTCCCTGCTGCTCTGCATGTCTGGTGCGGCC
GCCAGAAACCAGAACCCTCCCATCCCTCTGAACGAGGCCCTGAACGAGAACCAGAATGAGGCCCAGCACG
GCAACCAGAAAAACCAGGACGTGGACGTGCTGGAAACCCTGACCAAGAATATCGCCACCGACGAGTTCAA
CAGCTTCAACAACGCCGACGAGAAAGAGCAGAAAGGCAAAGAAACCATGAAGATCTACAAGGGCGAGAGC
GAGGCCAAAGAGGAAACAAACGAGGAACCCGAGAAGAAAGAGAAGTTCCTGGAAAACGTGGACAGCGTGC
TGAAGCACAACAGCAATGTGTTTCTGGGCAAGAACGCCAAGGGCGTGTCCACCGAAGTGATCGCCTCCGA
CGTGAACAGCGCCGATGGCACCGTGACCAGCCCTAGCGTGAAGCTGTCTAAGGGCGTGGACGAGGTGCCA
GCCTCTGCCGGACCAGCAGATAAGCAGGTCCGACAGGACAACCCCGGCAACGACAATGCCGGCAATGATA
ACCCCGGAAATGATAATCCTGGGAACGACAACACCGACAAGGACAATCCTGGCGAGAAGGGCGACACCGA
GGGCAAGCCTGAGGAATCCAGCCTGACCGTGCCCGACCAGAGCCCACCTATCCAGCCTCAGGACAGCACC
AGCGAGACACTGGACTCTGCCGCCCTGCGGAACAACCAGATCGAGGGCAATGGCCCCAGATCCACCGTGT
CCAGAGAACCTCAGGTCCGCCACGCCGATCCTACCGCCGCCACAGTGAATAGCGCCCCTAGCCCCAACAG
CGGCATCGAGATCAGCAATGGCGCCACCAGCACCCACAACAGCGCCATCAACACCATCAAGCACCTGGAC
CGGCTGTACGACGAGATCCTGGCCGGCACCGAGATGACCCAGAGAGTGCGGCACAGCCACCGGATGAGCG
AGAGAAACCACAACTCCGCCAACAACATCAACACTAAGTACGAGCAGTTCAAGAAAGAGTTCAACGAGTA
CATCATGAATGAGAAAGAATACGAGATGATGAAGAACCTGATCGACACCGTGTTCAGCAAGGGCAAAGTG
GGCACAGAGAAGAAGAACGCCCTGCACGAGCTGTTCAAAAACGCCCTGGAAAATGACAACTTCAAAGAAC
AGTTTAAGAACGTGATGTACGGGATCTACTCCTTCACCAAGAGACACAGCTACCTGCGGGGCGACGTGAC
CACCAACAACGAGTTCTACGACAAGTTTTACGACAACGCCGTGTCCCTGCTGGACACACTGCTGATTGGC
GCGCCGTCGACCTCCATCACGGCCTATAAGAGTGAGGGGGAGTCAGCGGAGTTCTCCTTCCCACTCAACC
TTGGAGAGGAAAGCCTGCAGGGAGAGTTGAGATGGAAGGCAGAGAAGGCTCCTTCTTCCCAGTCCTGGAT
CACCTTCTCCCTAAAGAACCAAAAGGTGTCTGTGCAGAAGTCTACTAGCAACCCCAAGTTCCAGCTGTCC
GAAACGCTCCCACTCACCCTTCAGATACCCCAGGTCTCCCTTCAGTTTGCTGGTTCTGGCAACCTGACCC
TGACTCTGGACAGAGGGATACTGTATCAGGAAGTGAACCTGGTGGTGATGAAAGTGACTCAGCCCGACAG
CAACACTTTGACCTGTGAGGTGATGGGACCCACCTCACCCAAGATGAGACTGATCTTGAAGCAGGAGAAT
CAGGAGGCCAGGGTCTCCAGGCAGGAGAAAGTGATTCAAGTGCAGGCCCCTGAAGCAGGGGTGTGGCAAT
GTCTACTGAGTGAAGGTGAAGAGGTCAAGATGGACTCCAAGATCCAGGTTTTATCCAAAGGGTTGAATTC
CGGCAGCCTGCACCACATCCTGGACGCCCAGAAGATGCTGTGGAACCACAGGGACAGGAACCTGCCTCCT
CTGGCCCCTCTGGGCCCCCACCACCATCACCACCATTGAGTCTAGACACGTGATTAATTAAGGATCCCCC
GACCTCGACCTCTGGCTAATAAAGGAAATTTATTTTCATTGCAATAGTGTGTTGGAATTTTTTGTGTCTC
TCACTCGGAAGGACATATGGGAGGGCAAATCATTTGGTCGAGATCCCTCGGAGATCTCTAGCTAGAGGAT
CGATCCCCGCCCCGGACGAACTAAACCTGACTACGACATCTCTGCCCCTTCTTCGCGGGGCAGTGCATGT
AATCCCTTCAGTTGGTTGGTACAACTTGCCAACTGGGCCCTGTTCCACATGTGACACGGGGGGGGACCAA
ACACAAAGGGGTTCTCTGACTGTAGTTGACATCCTTATAAATGGATGTGCACATTTGCCAACACTGAGTG
GCTTTCATCCTGGAGCAGACTTTGCAGTCTGTGGACTGCAACACAACATTGCCTTTATGTGTAACTCTTG
GCTGAAGCTCTTACACCAATGCTGGGGGACATGTACCTCCCAGGGGCCCAGGAAGACTACGGGAGGCTAC
ACCAACGTCAATCAGAGGGGCCTGTGTAGCTACCGATAAGCGGACCCTCAAGAGGGCATTAGCAATAGTG
TTTATAAGGCCCCCTTGTTAACCCTAAACGGGTAGCATATGCTTCCCGGGTAGTAGTATATACTATCCAG
ACTAACCCTAATTCAATAGCATATGTTACCCAACGGGAAGCATATGCTATCGAATTAGGGTTAGTAAAAG
GGTCCTAAGGAACAGCGATATCTCCCACCCCATGAGCTGTCACGGTTTTATTTACATGGGGTCAGGATTC
CACGAGGGTAGTGAACCATTTTAGTCACAAGGGCAGTGGCTGAAGATCAAGGAGCGGGCAGTGAACTCTC
CTGAATCTTCGCCTGCTTCTTCATTCTCCTTCGTTTAGCTAATAGAATAACTGCTGAGTTGTGAACAGTA
AGGTGTATGTGAGGTGCTCGAAAACAAGGTTTCAGGTGACGCCCCCAGAATAAAATTTGGACGGGGGGTT
CAGTGGTGGCATTGTGCTATGACACCAATATAACCCTCACAAACCCCTTGGGCAATAAATACTAGTGTAG
GAATGAAACATTCTGAATATCTTTAACAATAGAAATCCATGGGGTGGGGACAAGCCGTAAAGACTGGATG
TCCATCTCACACGAATTTATGGCTATGGGCAACACATAATCCTAGTGCAATATGATACTGGGGTTATTAA
GATGTGTCCCAGGCAGGGACCAAGACAGGTGAACCATGTTGTTACACTCTATTTGTAACAAGGGGAAAGA
GAGTGGACGCCGACAGCAGCGGACTCCACTGGTTGTCTCTAACACCCCCGAAAATTAAACGGGGCTCCAC
GCCAATGGGGCCCATAAACAAAGACAAGTGGCCACTCTTTTTTTTGAAATTGTGGAGTGGGGGCACGCGT
CAGCCCCCACACGCCGCCCTGCGGTTTTGGACTGTAAAATAAGGGTGTAATAACTTGGCTGATTGTAACC
CCGCTAACCACTGCGGTCAAACCACTTGCCCACAAAACCACTAATGGCACCCCGGGGAATACCTGCATAA
GTAGGTGGGCGGGCCAAGATAGGGGCGCGATTGCTGCGATCTGGAGGACAAATTACACACACTTGCGCCT
GAGCGCCAAGCACAGGGTTGTTGGTCCTCATATTCACGAGGTCGCTGAGAGCACGGTGGGCTAATGTTGC
CATGGGTAGCATATACTACCCAAATATCTGGATAGCATATGCTATCCTAATCTATATCTGGGTAGCATAG
GCTATCCTAATCTATATCTGGGTAGCATATGCTATCCTAATCTATATCTGGGTAGTATATGCTATCCTAA
TTTATATCTGGGTAGCATAGGCTATCCTAATCTATATCTGGGTAGCATATGCTATCCTAATCTATATCTG
GGTAGTATATGCTATCCTAATCTGTATCCGGGTAGCATATGCTATCCTAATAGAGATTAGGGTAGTATAT
GCTATCCTAATTTATATCTGGGTAGCATATACTACCCAAATATCTGGATAGCATATGCTATCCTAATCTA
TATCTGGGTAGCATATGCTATCCTAATCTATATCTGGGTAGCATAGGCTATCCTAATCTATATCTGGGTA
GCATATGCTATCCTAATCTATATCTGGGTAGTATATGCTATCCTAATTTATATCTGGGTAGCATAGGCTA
TCCTAATCTATATCTGGGTAGCATATGCTATCCTAATCTATATCTGGGTAGTATATGCTATCCTAATCTG
TATCCGGGTAGCATATGCTATCCTCATGATAAGCTGTCAAACATGAGAATTTTCTTGAAGACGAAAGGGC
CTCGTGATACGCCTATTTTTATAGGTTAATGTCATGATAATAATGGTTTCTTAGACGTCAGGTGGCACTT
TTCGGGGAAATGTGCGCGGAACCCCTATTTGTTTATTTTTCTAAATACATTCAAATATGTATCCGCTCAT
GAGACAATAACCCTGATAAATGCTTCAATAATATTGAAAAAGGAAGAGTATGAGTATTCAACATTTCCGT
GTCGCCCTTATTCCCTTTTTTGCGGCATTTTGCCTTCCTGTTTTTGCTCACCCAGAAACGCTGGTGAAAG
TAAAAGATGCTGAAGATCAGTTGGGTGCACGAGTGGGTTACATCGAACTGGATCTCAACAGCGGTAAGAT
CCTTGAGAGTTTTCGCCCCGAAGAACGTTTTCCAATGATGAGCACTTTTAAAGTTCTGCTATGTGGCGCG
GTATTATCCCGTGTTGACGCCGGGCAAGAGCAACTCGGTCGCCGCATACACTATTCTCAGAATGACTTGG
TTGAGTACTCACCAGTCACAGAAAAGCATCTTACGGATGGCATGACAGTAAGAGAATTATGCAGTGCTGC
CATAACCATGAGTGATAACACTGCGGCCAACTTACTTCTGACAACGATCGGAGGACCGAAGGAGCTAACC
GCTTTTTTGCACAACATGGGGGATCATGTAACTCGCCTTGATCGTTGGGAACCGGAGCTGAATGAAGCCA
TACCAAACGACGAGCGTGACACCACGATGCCTGCAGCAATGGCAACAACGTTGCGCAAACTATTAACTGG
CGAACTACTTACTCTAGCTTCCCGGCAACAATTAATAGACTGGATGGAGGCGGATAAAGTTGCAGGACCA
CTTCTGCGCTCGGCCCTTCCGGCTGGCTGGTTTATTGCTGATAAATCTGGAGCCGGTGAGCGTGGGTCTC
GCGGTATCATTGCAGCACTGGGGCCAGATGGTAAGCCCTCCCGTATCGTAGTTATCTACACGACGGGGAG
TCAGGCAACTATGGATGAACGAAATAGACAGATCGCTGAGATAGGTGCCTCACTGATTAAGCATTGGTAA
CTGTCAGACCAAGTTTACTCATATATACTTTAGATTGATTTAAAACTTCATTTTTAATTTAAAAGGATCT
AGGTGAAGATCCTTTTTGATAATCTCATGACCAAAATCCCTTAACGTGAGTTTTCGTTCCACTGAGCGTC
AGACCCCGTAGAAAAGATCAAAGGATCTTCTTGAGATCCTTTTTTTCTGCGCGTAATCTGCTGCTTGCAA
ACAAAAAAACCACCGCTACCAGCGGTGGTTTGTTTGCCGGATCAAGAGCTACCAACTCTTTTTCCGAAGG
TAACTGGCTTCAGCAGAGCGCAGATACCAAATACTGTTCTTCTAGTGTAGCCGTAGTTAGGCCACCACTT
CAAGAACTCTGTAGCACCGCCTACATACCTCGCTCTGCTAATCCTGTTACCAGTGGCTGCTGCCAGTGGC
GATAAGTCGTGTCTTACCGGGTTGGACTCAAGACGATAGTTACCGGATAAGGCGCAGCGGTCGGGCTGAA
CGGGGGGTTCGTGCACACAGCCCAGCTTGGAGCGAACGACCTACACCGAACTGAGATACCTACAGCGTGA
GCTATGAGAAAGCGCCACGCTTCCCGAAGGGAGAAAGGCGGACAGGTATCCGGTAAGCGGCAGGGTCGGA
ACAGGAGAGCGCACGAGGGAGCTTCCAGGGGGAAACGCCTGGTATCTTTATAGTCCTGTCGGGTTTCGCC
ACCTCTGACTTGAGCGTCGATTTTTGTGATGCTCGTCAGGGGGGCGGAGCCTATGGAAAAACGCCAGCAA
CGCGGCCTTTTTACGGTTCCTGGCCTTTTGCTGGCCTTTTGCTCACATGTTCTTTCCTGCGTTATCCCCT
GATTCTGTGGATAACCGTATTACCGCCTTTGAGTGAGCTGATACCGCTCGCCGCAGCCGAACGACCGAGC
GCAGCGAGTCAGTGAGCGAGGAAGCGGAAGAGCGCCCAATACGCAAACCGCCTCTCCCCGCGCGTTGGCC
GATTCATTAATGCAGCTGGCACGACAGGTTTCCCGACTGGAAAGCGGGCAGTGAGCGCAACGCAATTAAT
GTGAGTTAGCTCACTCATTAGGCACCCCAGGCTTTACACTTTATGCTTCCGGCTCGTATGTTGTGTGGAA
TTGTGAGCGGATAACAATTTCACACAGGAAACAGCTATGACCATGATTACGCCAAGCTCTAGCTAGAGGT
CGACCAATTCTCATGTTTGACAGCTTATCATCGCAGATCCGGGCAACGTTGTTGCCATTGCTGCAGGCGC
AGAACTGGTAGGTATGGAAGATCTATACATTGAATCAATATTGGCAATTAGCCATATTAGTCATTGGTTA
TATAGCATAAATCAATATTGGCTATTGGCCATTGCATACGTTGTATCTATATCATAATATGTACATTTAT
ATTGGCTCATGTCCAATATGACCGCCATGTT
Features (pLannotate 1.2.2; 18 found; start..end, strand, type, name):
      1..380     +  enhancer       CMV enhancer: human cytomegalovirus immediate early enhancer
    382..581     +  promoter       CMV promoter: human cytomegalovirus (CMV) immediate early promoter
    649..687     +  misc_feature   Ad SA (fragment): adenovirus major late transcript splice acceptor (Friedrich and Soriano, 1991)
    720..929     -  CDS            PTP (fragment): TERM_ADE02 - Experimental evidence at protein level: Swiss-Prot protein existence level 1. Protein covalently bound to the viral DNA that acts as a primer for viral genomic replication by DNA strand displacement. Assembles on the viral origin of replication in an initiation complex with viral polymerase, DBP, host NFIA and host POU2F1/OCT1. During initiation, the polymerase covalently couples the first dCTP with Ser- 580 of pTP. The terminal protein stimulates the template activity over 20 fold compared to protein-free templates. Neo-synthesized viral genomes are linked to two preterminal prot
    960..1049    +  intron         chimeric intron (fragment): chimera between introns from adenovirus and immunoglobulin heavy chain genes
   1068..1114    +  CDS            IgH signal sequence (fragment): signal sequence from the mouse immunoglobulin heavy chain variable region
   2409..3008    +  CDS            Cd4 (fragment): CD4_RAT - Experimental evidence at protein level: Swiss-Prot protein existence level 1. Integral membrane glycoprotein that plays an essential role in the immune response and serves multiple functions in responses against both external and internal offenses. In T-cells, functions primarily as a coreceptor for MHC class II molecule:peptide complex. The antigens presented by class II peptides are derived from extracellular proteins while class I peptides are derived from cytosolic proteins. Interacts simultaneously with the T-cell receptor (TCR) and the MHC class II presented by antigen presenti
   3168..3223    +  polyA_signal   β-globin poly(A) signal: rabbit β-globin polyadenylation signal (Gil and Proudfoot, 1987)
   3737..5418    -  rep_origin     oriP (fragment): Epstein-Barr virus oriP replication origin (Yates et al., 2000)
   5545..5649    +  promoter       AmpR promoter: bla
   5650..6510    +  CDS            AmpR: β-lactamase; bla; confers resistance to ampicillin, carbenicillin, and related antibiotics
   6681..7269    +  rep_origin     ori: high-copy-number ColE1/pMB1/pBR322/pUC origin of replication
   7452..7544    +  CDS            lacI (fragment): lac repressor; lacI; The lac repressor binds to the lac operator to inhibit transcription in E. coli. This inhibition can be relieved by adding lactose or isopropyl-β-D-thiogalactopyranoside (IPTG).
   7557..7578    +  protein_bind   CAP binding site: CAP binding activates transcription in the presence of cAMP. E. coli catabolite activator protein
   7593..7623    +  promoter       lac promoter: promoter for the E. coli lac operon
   7631..7647    +  protein_bind   lac operator: The lac repressor binds to the lac operator to inhibit transcription in E. coli. This inhibition can be relieved by adding lactose or isopropyl-β-D-thiogalactopyranoside (IPTG). lac repressor encoded by lacI
   7717..7733    +  promoter       tet promoter (fragment): E. coli promoter for tetracycline efflux protein gene
   7743..7768    -  CDS            bla(M) (fragment): β-lactamase lacking the signal sequence; bla(M); allows cytosolic expression of β-lactamase
