[The description below was written by a language model from this plasmid's Addgene catalogue record and pLannotate feature annotations shown in this document.]
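Description:
Pm_MSP7.1-Cd4-bio-His is a 7,941 bp mammalian expression plasmid built on the pTT3 backbone for producing a recombinant, secreted form of the Plasmodium malariae merozoite surface protein MSP7.1 (PmUG01_12029500). It is maintained in E. coli through a high-copy ColE1/pUC-type origin and selected with ampicillin via the β-lactamase gene. The backbone also carries an Epstein-Barr virus oriP fragment, which allows episomal retention and boosts transient expression in mammalian cells that supply EBNA1. Short lac regulatory elements and other small fragments annotated near the bacterial origin appear to be backbone remnants with no evident role in the payload.

Expression is driven by the CMV immediate early enhancer and promoter, followed by adenovirus-derived leader and splice sequences and a chimeric intron fragment that improve transcript processing. The annotated terminal-protein fragment on the opposite strand is most likely an incidental match within this adenoviral leader region. The open reading frame begins with a mouse immunoglobulin heavy chain signal sequence that directs the product into the secretory pathway. The chemically synthesised 1,253 bp MSP7.1 insert sits between retained NotI and AscI sites. It is fused at its C terminus to a backbone-encoded tag consisting of rat Cd4 domains 3 and 4, a biotinylation ("bio") sequence and a six-histidine tag, and transcription ends at a rabbit β-globin polyadenylation signal. Only the Cd4 part of this tag is annotated in the feature table; the bio and His elements are known from the catalogue fields. The Cd4 portion is generally used as an antibody-recognisable handle, the bio sequence allows capture on streptavidin, and the His tag allows metal-affinity purification. The associated work describes a panel of recombinant proteins from human-infective Plasmodium species for serological surveillance.
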