Addgene plasmid #126827: Pm_MSP7.1-Cd4-bio-His
Purpose: Expression of recombinant P. malariae protein in mammalian cells
Depositing lab: Gavin Wright. Depositing organization: Wellcome Sanger Institute. Publication: A panel of recombinant proteins from human-infective Plasmodium species for serological surveillance. Muller-Sienerth N, Shilts J, Kadir KA, Yman V, Homann MV, Asghar M, Ngasala B, Singh B, Farnert A, Wright GJ. Malar J. 2020 Jan 17;19(1):31. doi: 10.1186/s12936-020-3111-5. PubMed 31952523.
Backbone
  Vector backbone: pTT3
  Backbone manufacturer: Yves Durocher, NRC
  Backbone size w/o insert (bp): 6688
  Total vector size (bp): 7941
  Vector type: Mammalian Expression
Growth in bacteria
  Bacterial resistance: Ampicillin, 100 μg/mL
  Growth temperature: 37°C
  Growth strain: DH5alpha
  Copy number: High Copy
Gene/Insert
  Gene/Insert name: MSP7.1 (alt name: PmUG01_12029500)
  Species: Plasmodium malariae
  Insert size (bp): 1253
  GenBank ID: SCO93700.1
  Entrez Gene: PmUG01_12029500 (a.k.a. PMUG01_12029500)
  Promoter: CMV
  Tag / fusion protein: ratCd4(d3+4)-bio-6His (C terminal on backbone)
  Cloning method: Restriction Enzyme; 5′ cloning site NotI (not destroyed); 3′ cloning site AscI (not destroyed)
  Sequencing primers: 5′ CMV-F
Resource information
  A portion of this plasmid was derived from a plasmid made by: Insert was chemically synthesised.
Terms and licenses: Academic/Nonprofit Terms; Industry Terms: Not Available to Industry
How to cite: Pm_MSP7.1-Cd4-bio-His was a gift from Gavin Wright (Addgene plasmid # 126827 ; http://n2t.net/addgene:126827 ; RRID:Addgene_126827)
